Addgene plasmid #16993: XE13 Xbhh
Depositing lab: Randall Moon. Depositing organization: University of Washington. Publication: Patterning of the neural ectoderm of Xenopus laevis by the amino-terminal product of hedgehog autoproteolytic cleavage. Lai CJ, Ekker SC, Beachy PA, Moon RT. Development. 1995 Aug;121(8):2349-60. doi: 10.1242/dev.121.8.2349. PubMed 7671801.
Backbone
  Vector backbone: pT7TS
  Backbone size w/o insert (bp): 3000
  Vector type: Xenopus Expression
Growth in bacteria
  Bacterial resistance: Ampicillin, 100 μg/mL
  Growth temperature: 37°C
  Growth strain: DH5alpha
  Copy number: High Copy
Gene/Insert
  Gene/Insert name: Xbhh (alt names: banded hedgehog; bhh; hh1)
  Species: X. laevis (frog)
  Entrez Gene: ihh (a.k.a. bhh, X-hh, bhh-a)
  Cloning method: Restriction Enzyme
  Sequencing primers: 5′ T7
Terms and licenses: Academic/Nonprofit Terms; Industry Terms: Not Available to Industry
Depositor comments: Expression Construct Xenopus Banded Hedgehog (a.k.a. Xbhh; hh1) Insert: PCR of coding region, Genbank accession number U26404. Antisense RNA: For in situ we use clone XIL in Bluescript KS. Linearize with Bam H1 and transcribe with T3. Sense RNA: Linearize with Bam H1 and transcribe with T7. References: Ekker et al., Development 121, 2337-2347 (1995) Lai et al., Development 121, 2349-2360 (1995)
How to cite: XE13 Xbhh was a gift from Randall Moon (Addgene plasmid # 16993 ; http://n2t.net/addgene:16993 ; RRID:Addgene_16993)
