[The description below was written by a language model from this plasmid's Addgene catalogue record.]
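Description:
XE13 Xbhh is a Xenopus expression construct built on the pT7TS backbone (about 3 kb without insert), a plasmid designed as a template for in vitro synthesis of mRNA rather than for direct expression in cells. It is maintained in E. coli as a high-copy plasmid under ampicillin selection. No feature table accompanies the record, so the origin of replication and the precise arrangement of backbone elements are not documented here. pT7TS-type vectors are generally known for placing the insert downstream of a T7 promoter, flanked by Xenopus β-globin untranslated regions that improve the stability and translation of injected transcripts. The T7 sequencing primer at the 5′ end of the insert is consistent with that layout.

The insert is the coding region of Xenopus laevis banded hedgehog (Xbhh, also called bhh or hh1, and linked in the gene database to ihh). It was generated by PCR and introduced by restriction enzyme cloning; the insert size and cloning sites are not stated. According to the depositor, sense RNA is made by linearizing the plasmid with BamHI and transcribing with T7 polymerase. The resulting synthetic mRNA would typically be microinjected into Xenopus embryos to overexpress the hedgehog protein. This fits the associated work on neural ectoderm patterning by the amino-terminal product of hedgehog autoproteolytic cleavage. The depositor also notes that antisense probes for in situ hybridization are made not from this plasmid but from a separate Bluescript KS clone transcribed with T3, so XE13 serves as the expression (sense RNA) reagent.
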