>Addgene plasmid #16993 | XE13 Xbhh | addgene partial sequence | sequence record 23445 | T7 5'-TAATACGACTCACTATAGGG-3'
AGCTAGAATAACGCTCAACTTTGGCAGATCTGATATCACTAGTTCACCATGCAGTTGCCCAAGGTTGTGC
TGCTTCTCTGCGCCGCTGCGCTGCTCCTGAGCGGGGCGGTGCGGGGTTGCGGACCGGGAAGGGTGGTCGG
CAGGAGGCGCAGACCGACCAAGCTCAGCCCGCTCTCCTACAAGCAGTTCAGCCCGAATGTACCCGAGAAG
ACCCTGGGAGCCAGCGGCAGGTACGAAGGGAAGATCTCCCGCAACTCAGAACGCTTCAAGGAACTCACCC
CCAACTACAACCCGGACATTATATTCAAGGACGAAGAGATCACGGGGGCAGACCGGCTCATGACCCAGCG
CTGCAAAGACCGACTGAATTCCTTGGCCATTTCTGTCATGAACCAGTGGCCTGGAGTTAAACTGAGAGTG
ACAGAAGGCTGGGATGAGGATGGACACCATTTCGAAGAATCCTTGCACTACGAGGGGCGTGCAGTCGACA
TCACCACATCAGACCGGGATCGCAATAAGTACGGAATGCTGGCTAGGCTGGCAGTGGAAGCTGGATTTGA
CTGGGTCTACTATGAGTCCAAAGCCCATATCCATTGCTCGGTGAAGTCAGAACATTCTGCCGCTGCCAAG
ACTGGAGGCTGTTTCCCAGGAGAGGCACTGGCCACATTGGAGTCTGGTGAGAAGATACCAGTTTCTCAGC
TGAGCCCAGGCCTACGTGTCCTGGCTATGGACAACAGTGGGAGGCNACGTACA
